Addgene plasmid #172699: UBC1cer40GEM
Purpose: Ubiquitous expression of 60meric GEM monomer
Depositing lab: Krishna Niyogi. Depositing organization: University of California, Berkeley. Publication: Quantitative imaging of RNA polymerase II activity in plants reveals the single-cell basis of tissue-wide transcriptional dynamics. Alamos S, Reimer A, Niyogi KK, Garcia HG. Nat Plants. 2021 Aug;7(8):1037-1049. doi: 10.1038/s41477-021-00976-0. Epub 2021 Aug 9. PubMed 34373604.
Backbone
  Vector backbone: pCambia1300
  Backbone manufacturer: pCambia
  Backbone size w/o insert (bp): 8900
  Total vector size (bp): 1200
  Vector type: Plant Expression, Unspecified
  Selectable markers: Hygromycin
Growth in bacteria
  Bacterial resistance: Kanamycin, 50 μg/mL
  Growth temperature: 37°C
  Growth strain: DH5alpha
  Copy number: High Copy
Gene/Insert
  Gene/Insert name: monomer of 60mer GEM
  Species: A. thaliana (mustard weed); N. benthamiana
  Insert size (bp): 3500
  Promoter: UBC1
  Tag / fusion protein: GFP (C terminal on insert)
  Cloning method: Gibson Cloning
  Sequencing primers: 5′ GGTTTTCCCAGTCACGACGTTG; 3′ TGAGCGGATAACAATTTCACACAGG
Terms and licenses: Academic/Nonprofit Terms; Industry Terms: Not Available to Industry
How to cite: UBC1cer40GEM was a gift from Krishna Niyogi (Addgene plasmid # 172699 ; http://n2t.net/addgene:172699 ; RRID:Addgene_172699)
