[The description below was written by a language model from this plasmid's Addgene catalogue record and pLannotate feature annotations shown in this document.]
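Description:
UBC1cer40GEM is a plant binary vector built on the pCambia1300 backbone for Agrobacterium-mediated delivery of a T-DNA into plants; the record lists Arabidopsis thaliana and Nicotiana benthamiana as the relevant species. It replicates in E. coli through a high-copy ColE1/pMB1-type origin, with the pBR322 bom site. The pVS1 oriV, RepA and StaA functions provide replication and stable maintenance in Agrobacterium. Bacterial selection is by kanamycin (aphA-3). The sequenced record is about 12.1 kb, so the catalogue "total vector size" of 1200 bp appears to be an entry error.

Two units lie between the nopaline-type right and left border repeats. The first is a plant selection cassette in which an enhanced (duplicated-enhancer) CaMV 35S promoter drives hygromycin phosphotransferase, followed by the CaMV poly(A) signal. The second is the payload, inserted by Gibson assembly into the pUC-type MCS and lacZα region. It encodes a monomer of a genetically encoded multimeric nanoparticle (GEM). The annotated scaffold is lumazine synthase (ribH) from Aquifex aeolicus, which self-assembles into a 60-subunit cage, and it is fused at its C-terminus to mgfp5, a plant-adapted GFP lacking a cryptic intron. A short upstream match to rat Cyp2c11 overlaps the start of the ribH reading frame; the record does not explain its role.

The catalogue gives UBC1 as the promoter, for ubiquitous expression. Neither this promoter nor the payload's terminator is annotated in the feature table, though unannotated stretches flank the fusion. The assembled particles would carry a fixed number of GFP molecules. The record's stated purpose is limited to ubiquitous expression of the monomer, but the associated publication on quantitative imaging of transcription in plants is consistent with use as a fluorescence standard.
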