Features (pLannotate 1.2.2; 23 found; start..end, strand, type, name):
    384..408     -  misc_feature   RB T-DNA repeat: right border repeat from nopaline C58 T-DNA
    474..628     -  CDS            lacZα (fragment): LacZα fragment of β-galactosidase; lacZ fragment
    631..666     -  misc_feature   MCS (fragment): pUC18/19 multiple cloning site
   1832..1954    +  CDS            Cyp2c11 (fragment): CP2CB_RAT - Also known as Cyp2c, Cyp2c-11. Experimental evidence at protein level: Swiss-Prot protein existence level 1. A cytochrome P450 monooxygenase involved in the metabolism of steroid hormones and fatty acids. Catalyzes the hydroxylation of carbon-hydrogen bonds. Metabolizes testosterone to 2alpha- and 16alpha- hydroxytestosterone (PubMed:2434473). Catalyzes the epoxidation of double bonds of polyunsaturated fatty acids (PUFAs) (PubMed:10491410, PubMed:15766564). Converts arachidonic acid (ARA, C20:4(n-6)) primarily to epoxyeicosatrienoic acid (EET) regioisomers, 8,9-, 11,12-, and 14,15
   1943..2404    +  CDS            ribH: RISB_AQUAE - Experimental evidence at protein level: Swiss-Prot protein existence level 1. Catalyzes the formation of 6,7-dimethyl-8-ribityllumazine by condensation of 5-amino-6-(D-ribitylamino)uracil with 3,4-dihydroxy-2- butanone 4-phosphate. This is the penultimate step in the biosynthesis of riboflavin. From Aquifex aeolicus (strain VF5).
   2471..3181    +  CDS            mgfp5: GFP with folding enhancement mutations; mgfp5; suitable for expression in plants due to removal of a cryptic intron
   3803..3820    -  misc_feature   MCS (fragment): pUC18/19 multiple cloning site
   3851..3873    -  protein_bind   lac operator (fragment): The lac repressor binds to the lac operator to inhibit transcription in E. coli. This inhibition can be relieved by adding lactose or isopropyl-β-D-thiogalactopyranoside (IPTG). lac repressor encoded by lacI
   3877..3907    -  promoter       lac promoter: promoter for the E. coli lac operon
   3922..3943    -  protein_bind   CAP binding site: CAP binding activates transcription in the presence of cAMP. E. coli catabolite activator protein
   3956..4044    -  CDS            lacI (fragment): lac repressor; lacI; The lac repressor binds to the lac operator to inhibit transcription in E. coli. This inhibition can be relieved by adding lactose or isopropyl-β-D-thiogalactopyranoside (IPTG).
   4134..4810    +  promoter       CaMV 35S promoter (enhanced): cauliflower mosaic virus 35S promoter with a duplicated enhancer region
   4877..5902    +  CDS            HygR: hygromycin B phosphotransferase confers resistance to hygromycin
   5943..6117    +  polyA_signal   CaMV poly(A) signal: cauliflower mosaic virus polyadenylation signal
   6195..6219    -  misc_feature   LB T-DNA repeat: left border repeat from nopaline C58 T-DNA
   6644..7438    +  CDS            KanR: aminoglycoside phosphotransferase; aphA-3; confers resistance to kanamycin
   7525..8113    +  rep_origin     ori: high-copy-number ColE1/pMB1/pBR322/pUC origin of replication
   8299..8439    -  misc_feature   bom: basis of mobility region from pBR322
   8541..8580    -  CDS            rop (fragment): Rop protein, which maintains plasmids at low copy number; rop
   8783..8977    -  rep_origin     pVS1 oriV: origin of replication for the Pseudomonas plasmid pVS1 (Heeb et al., 2000)
   9043..10116   -  CDS            pVS1 RepA: replication protein from the Pseudomonas plasmid pVS1 (Heeb et al., 2000)
  10545..11174   -  CDS            pVS1 StaA: stability protein from the Pseudomonas plasmid pVS1 (Heeb et al., 2000)
  11734..44      -  CDS            Y4CG_SINFN (fragment) (across the origin): Protein inferred from homology: Swiss-Prot protein existence level 3. From Sinorhizobium fredii (strain NBRC 101917 / NGR234).
>Addgene plasmid #172699 | UBC1cer40GEM | addgene full sequence | sequence record 341518 | Addgene NGS Result
GTCAAGTCCTGGTCGTCGGTGCTGACGCGGGCATAGCCCAGCAGGCCAGCGGCGGCGCTCTTGTTCATGG
CGTAATGTCTCCGGTTCTAGTCGCAAGTATTCTACTTTATGCGACTAAAACACGCGACAAGAAAACGCCA
GGAAAAGGGCAGGGCGGCAGCCTGTCGCGTAACTTAGGACTTGTGCGACATGTCGTTTTCAGAAGACGGC
TGCACTGAACGTCAGAAGCCGACTGCACTATAGCAGCGGAGGGGTTGGATCAAAGTACTTTGATCCCGAG
GGGAACCCTGTGGTTGGCATGCACATACAAATGGACGAACGGATAAACCTTTTCACGCCCTTTTAAATAT
CCGATTATTCTAATAAACGCTCTTTTCTCTTAGGTTTACCCGCCAATATATCCTGTCAAACACTGATAGT
TTAAACTGAAGGCGGGAAACGACAATCTGATCCAAGCTCAAGCTGCTCTAGCATTCGCCATTCAGGCTGC
GCAACTGTTGGGAAGGGCGATCGGTGCGGGCCTCTTCGCTATTACGCCAGCTGGCGAAAGGGGGATGTGC
TGCAAGGCGATTAAGTTGGGTAACGCCAGGGTTTTCCCAGTCACGACGTTGTAAAACGACGGCCAGTGCC
AAGCTTGCATGCCTGCAGGTCGACTCTAGAGGATCCGTTTTGCTGATAGGTTTCGTCAGGATTGATATAT
GTTCGTAGGTAGCAGAAGAGACTAAAAGTAGTTTATTTTTTCGTCCTTTTGACCAAATGTTCAAAAGCCA
CATATCATTTCGTGGTAAGCGGTTGTATCTCAAAACATCAGTCTGATCTTAGTTGTTTTTGATTTAAGAG
CAAATCTCAATTTGAAGTCTGAGTACGAGCTAGTATGATCCAAATGCCTAGGCTTTGAGACGAGGCTTGA
AGATGAATTGGTTTGTCTAGAGAGATTGGAGAAACAAGACATACCACAAAAACATTTCTCTCTAGTAACA
AAAACATCACTCTACTCTACTCTTGTGGTTTGGGTCTGGATTTTAGTCCGGTTAGTGGTACAATGGTTTA
TATTGGTTTATTAGAAATATATAGTTTACGCTACATTAAGAAAAGTACTCTAATTTGTCATCTGAAGATT
TACATAAAAAAGATTACATGTCATCGTTGTATGTTAACTAACACTAATCTCCCGGTTAAAGTGTAGATTG
CCCTAAACGGTTTAATTCCGGTTAGGAACAAACCAACCACTCGCTCGGTCGTCCAAAGGGCAAAGCGAAT
CCAACTTTACAGATATGTCAGAGAGGAGCCAAGCTTCTAGAAGATCATTCATTCATCACTTATACGATCT
CTTCCCAAATTATTGATTTTTTTTACCCATTTCTCTCATCGCACGGTGATATTGAGAATCGCCGACCTGA
ATCGATCGGAAAACTTTCTCTGATTACCGGCGGTCAACACCGCTGAACACATATGTTTGTTTGACGACCT
CTTCTCTCCGCGATCTTTACCTCAACAACGAGATCTGTTTCCACGGTACCATTTTCATCCGATCTCTGTT
CTTCTATGTTTGTTTACTGGATCCGTTGATTTTACTTTCATCTTATCATTTGTGTGTGGCTATTTTGGTG
AATTGATGCGATCTTAAGCTGTTTCTAGGTTCAAGCCTTATATGTTTCTTCTAAGCTAATCATAGGTCGT
AGACTTGTTAGGAAGATTCGAATCTAGTACAAAGTTAGCAACTTTAGCATACGTAAATCGTTAGTAGTAA
TTTCTAGATTGATAGAGGTTCGAGACCTTAAAAGGTGATGAATATTTGGTGGGTTTTGTTTATTAGAAAG
AAAGGAGGATGATGGATCCGGTAGTAGTGCTGGGTTTGTGTTTGAGCTGTCTCCTGTTGCTGAGTCTCTG
GAAGCAATCCTACGGCGGTGGCAAACTGGGCGGAGGTGGCGGTGGAGCTAGCATGCAGATTTACGAAGGC
AAACTCACCGCTGAAGGATTGCGTTTTGGTATTGTGGCCTCCCGGTTTAATCATGCCCTGGTGGACAGGC
TGGTCGAGGGAGCCATCGACTGTATCGTGCGGCATGGCGGTAGGGAGGAAGATATAACCCTGGTTCGAGT
CCCAGGAAGTTGGGAAATACCAGTGGCTGCCGGTGAGTTGGCTCGTAAGGAGGATATTGACGCTGTTATT
GCGATAGGAGTTCTCATCCGAGGAGCGACTCCTCATTTTGACTATATAGCCTCGGAAGTCTCCAAGGGAC
TCGCCAACTTGAGCCTCGAGTTGAGGAAACCGATCACCTTCGGAGTTATAACTGCCGATACGTTGGAACA
AGCGATCGAGCGTGCTGGTACGAAGCATGGCAATAAGGGTTGGGAGGCAGCTCTGAGTGCCATCGAGATG
GCGAATCTCTTCAAAAGCCTCAGATCTGGCAGCGGTAGTGGGTCGGGATCAGGCTCCGGTCGACGGATCC
CCGGGTTAATTAAGCTGACTAGTAAAGGAGAAGAACTTTTCACTGGAGTTGTCCCAATTCTTGTTGAATT
AGATGGTGATGTTAATGGGCACAAATTTTCTGTCAGTGGAGAGGGTGAAGGTGATGCAACATACGGAAAA
CTTACCCTTAAATTTATTTGCACTACTGGAAAACTACCTGTTCCGTGGCCAACACTTGTCACTACTTTCT
CTTATGGTGTTCAATGCTTTTCAAGATACCCAGATCATATGAAGCGGCACGACTTCTTCAAGAGCGCCAT
GCCTGAGGGATACGTGCAGGAGAGGACCATCTTCTTCAAGGACGACGGGAACTACAAGACACGTGCTGAA
GTCAAGTTTGAGGGAGACACCCTCGTCAACAGGATCGAGCTTAAGGGAATCGATTTCAAGGAGGACGGAA
ACATCCTCGGCCACAAGTTGGAATACAACTACAACTCCCACAACGTATACATCATGGCCGACAAGCAAAA
GAACGGCATCAAAGCCAACTTCAAGACCCGCCACAACATCGAAGACGGCGGCGTGCAACTCGCTGATCAT
TATCAACAAAATACTCCAATTGGCGATGGCCCTGTCCTTTTACCAGACAACCATTACCTGTCCACACAAT
CTAAGCTTTCGAAAGATCCCAACGAAAAGAGAGACCACATGGTCCTTCTTGAGTTTGTAACAGCTGCTGG
GATTACACATGGCATGGATGAACTATACAAAGCTAGCCCATGGTAAGCTTTTTGTGATCTGATGATAAGT
GGTTGGTTCGTGTCTCATGCACTTGGGAGGTGATCTATTTCACCTGGTGTAGTTTGTGTTTCCGTCAGTT
GGAAAAACTTATCCCTATCGATTTCGTTTTCATTTTCTGCTTTTCTTTTATGTACCTTCGTTTGGGCTTG
TAACGGGCCTTTGTATTTCAACTCTCAATAATAATCCAAGTGCATGTTAAACAATTTGTCATCTGTTTCG
GCTTTGATATACTACTGGTGAAGATGGGCCGTACTACTGCATCACAACGAAAAATAATAATAAGATGAAA
AACTTGAAGTGGAAAAAAAAAAAACTTGAATGTTCACTACTACTCATTGACCATAATGTTTAACATACAT
AGCTCAATAGTATTTTTGTGAATATGGCAACACAAACAGTCCAAAACAATTGTCTCTTACTATACCAAAC
CAAGGGCGCCGCTTGTTTGCCACTCTTTGTGTGCAATAGTGTGATTACCACATCTCCACATTCAATATAT
TCCCTGAATTATCTGACGATTTTGATGGCTCACTGTTTTCCCAAGTCTGGTACCCCACCTACATGGGGAT
CCTAACTCGAGCTGCAGGCTTCGGTACCGAGCTCGAATTCGTAATCATGTCATAGCTGTTTCCTGTGTGA
AATTGTTATCCGCTCACAATTCCACACAACATACGAGCCGGAAGCATAAAGTGTAAAGCCTGGGGTGCCT
AATGAGTGAGCTAACTCACATTAATTGCGTTGCGCTCACTGCCCGCTTTCCAGTCGGGAAACCTGTCGTG
CCAGCTGCATTAATGAATCGGCCAACGCGCGGGGAGAGGCGGTTTGCGTATTGGCTAGAGCAGCTTGCCA
ACATGGTGGAGCACGACACTCTCGTCTACTCCAAGAATATCAAAGATACAGTCTCAGAAGACCAAAGGGC
TATTGAGACTTTTCAACAAAGGGTAATATCGGGAAACCTCCTCGGATTCCATTGCCCAGCTATCTGTCAC
TTCATCAAAAGGACAGTAGAAAAGGAAGGTGGCACCTACAAATGCCATCATTGCGATAAAGGAAAGGCTA
TCGTTCAAGATGCCTCTGCCGACAGTGGTCCCAAAGATGGACCCCCACCCACGAGGAGCATCGTGGAAAA
AGAAGACGTTCCAACCACGTCTTCAAAGCAAGTGGATTGATGTGAACATGGTGGAGCACGACACTCTCGT
CTACTCCAAGAATATCAAAGATACAGTCTCAGAAGACCAAAGGGCTATTGAGACTTTTCAACAAAGGGTA
ATATCGGGAAACCTCCTCGGATTCCATTGCCCAGCTATCTGTCACTTCATCAAAAGGACAGTAGAAAAGG
AAGGTGGCACCTACAAATGCCATCATTGCGATAAAGGAAAGGCTATCGTTCAAGATGCCTCTGCCGACAG
TGGTCCCAAAGATGGACCCCCACCCACGAGGAGCATCGTGGAAAAAGAAGACGTTCCAACCACGTCTTCA
AAGCAAGTGGATTGATGTGATATCTCCACTGACGTAAGGGATGACGCACAATCCCACTATCCTTCGCAAG
ACCCTTCCTCTATATAAGGAAGTTCATTTCATTTGGAGAGGACACGCTGAAATCACCAGTCTCTCTCTAC
AAATCTATCTCTCTCGAGCTTTCGCAGATCCGGGGGGCAATGAGATATGAAAAAGCCTGAACTCACCGCG
ACGTCTGTCGAGAAGTTTCTGATCGAAAAGTTCGACAGCGTCTCCGACCTGATGCAGCTCTCGGAGGGCG
AAGAATCTCGTGCTTTCAGCTTCGATGTAGGAGGGCGTGGATATGTCCTGCGGGTAAATAGCTGCGCCGA
TGGTTTCTACAAAGATCGTTATGTTTATCGGCACTTTGCATCGGCCGCGCTCCCGATTCCGGAAGTGCTT
GACATTGGGGAGTTTAGCGAGAGCCTGACCTATTGCATCTCCCGCCGTTCACAGGGTGTCACGTTGCAAG
ACCTGCCTGAAACCGAACTGCCCGCTGTTCTACAACCGGTCGCGGAGGCTATGGATGCGATCGCTGCGGC
CGATCTTAGCCAGACGAGCGGGTTCGGCCCATTCGGACCGCAAGGAATCGGTCAATACACTACATGGCGT
GATTTCATATGCGCGATTGCTGATCCCCATGTGTATCACTGGCAAACTGTGATGGACGACACCGTCAGTG
CGTCCGTCGCGCAGGCTCTCGATGAGCTGATGCTTTGGGCCGAGGACTGCCCCGAAGTCCGGCACCTCGT
GCACGCGGATTTCGGCTCCAACAATGTCCTGACGGACAATGGCCGCATAACAGCGGTCATTGACTGGAGC
GAGGCGATGTTCGGGGATTCCCAATACGAGGTCGCCAACATCTTCTTCTGGAGGCCGTGGTTGGCTTGTA
TGGAGCAGCAGACGCGCTACTTCGAGCGGAGGCATCCGGAGCTTGCAGGATCGCCACGACTCCGGGCGTA
TATGCTCCGCATTGGTCTTGACCAACTCTATCAGAGCTTGGTTGACGGCAATTTCGATGATGCAGCTTGG
GCGCAGGGTCGATGCGACGCAATCGTCCGATCCGGAGCCGGGACTGTCGGGCGTACACAAATCGCCCGCA
GAAGCGCGGCCGTCTGGACCGATGGCTGTGTAGAAGTACTCGCCGATAGTGGAAACCGACGCCCCAGCAC
TCGTCCGAGGGCAAAGAAATAGAGTAGATGCCGACCGGGATCTGTCGATCGACAAGCTCGAGTTTCTCCA
TAATAATGTGTGAGTAGTTCCCAGATAAGGGAATTAGGGTTCCTATAGGGTTTCGCTCATGTGTTGAGCA
TATAAGAAACCCTTAGTATGTATTTGTATTTGTAAAATACTTCTATCAATAAAATTTCTAATTCCTAAAA
CCAAAATCCAGTACTAAAATCCAGATCCCCCGAATTAATTCGGCGTTAATTCAGTACATTAAAAACGTCC
GCAATGTGTTATTAAGTTGTCTAAGCGTCAATTTGTTTACACCACAATATATCCTGCCACCAGCCAGCCA
ACAGCTCCCCGACCGGCAGCTCGGCACAAAATCACCACTCGATACAGGCAGCCCATCAGTCCGGGACGGC
GTCAGCGGGAGAGCCGTTGTAAGGCGGCAGACTTTGCTCATGTTACCGATGCTATTCGGAAGAACGGCAA
CTAAGCTGCCGGGTTTGAAACACGGATGATCTCGCGGAGGGTAGCATGTTGATTGTAACGATGACAGAGC
GTTGCTGCCTGTGATCACCGCGGTTTCAAAATCGGCTCCGTCGATACTATGTTATACGCCAACTTTGAAA
ACAACTTTGAAAAAGCTGTTTTCTGGTATTTAAGGTTTTAGAATGCAAGGAACAGTGAATTGGAGTTCGT
CTTGTTATAATTAGCTTCTTGGGGTATCTTTAAATACTGTAGAAAAGAGGAAGGAAATAATAAATGGCTA
AAATGAGAATATCACCGGAATTGAAAAAACTGATCGAAAAATACCGCTGCGTAAAAGATACGGAAGGAAT
GTCTCCTGCTAAGGTATATAAGCTGGTGGGAGAAAATGAAAACCTATATTTAAAAATGACGGACAGCCGG
TATAAAGGGACCACCTATGATGTGGAACGGGAAAAGGACATGATGCTATGGCTGGAAGGAAAGCTGCCTG
TTCCAAAGGTCCTGCACTTTGAACGGCATGATGGCTGGAGCAATCTGCTCATGAGTGAGGCCGATGGCGT
CCTTTGCTCGGAAGAGTATGAAGATGAACAAAGCCCTGAAAAGATTATCGAGCTGTATGCGGAGTGCATC
AGGCTCTTTCACTCCATCGACATATCGGATTGTCCCTATACGAATAGCTTAGACAGCCGCTTAGCCGAAT
TGGATTACTTACTGAATAACGATCTGGCCGATGTGGATTGCGAAAACTGGGAAGAAGACACTCCATTTAA
AGATCCGCGCGAGCTGTATGATTTTTTAAAGACGGAAAAGCCCGAAGAGGAACTTGTCTTTTCCCACGGC
GACCTGGGAGACAGCAACATCTTTGTGAAAGATGGCAAAGTAAGTGGCTTTATTGATCTTGGGAGAAGCG
GCAGGGCGGACAAGTGGTATGACATTGCCTTCTGCGTCCGGTCGATCAGGGAGGATATCGGGGAAGAACA
GTATGTCGAGCTATTTTTTGACTTACTGGGGATCAAGCCTGATTGGGAGAAAATAAAATATTATATTTTA
CTGGATGAATTGTTTTAGTACCTAGAATGCATGACCAAAATCCCTTAACGTGAGTTTTCGTTCCACTGAG
CGTCAGACCCCGTAGAAAAGATCAAAGGATCTTCTTGAGATCCTTTTTTTCTGCGCGTAATCTGCTGCTT
GCAAACAAAAAAACCACCGCTACCAGCGGTGGTTTGTTTGCCGGATCAAGAGCTACCAACTCTTTTTCCG
AAGGTAACTGGCTTCAGCAGAGCGCAGATACCAAATACTGTCCTTCTAGTGTAGCCGTAGTTAGGCCACC
ACTTCAAGAACTCTGTAGCACCGCCTACATACCTCGCTCTGCTAATCCTGTTACCAGTGGCTGCTGCCAG
TGGCGATAAGTCGTGTCTTACCGGGTTGGACTCAAGACGATAGTTACCGGATAAGGCGCAGCGGTCGGGC
TGAACGGGGGGTTCGTGCACACAGCCCAGCTTGGAGCGAACGACCTACACCGAACTGAGATACCTACAGC
GTGAGCTATGAGAAAGCGCCACGCTTCCCGAAGGGAGAAAGGCGGACAGGTATCCGGTAAGCGGCAGGGT
CGGAACAGGAGAGCGCACGAGGGAGCTTCCAGGGGGAAACGCCTGGTATCTTTATAGTCCTGTCGGGTTT
CGCCACCTCTGACTTGAGCGTCGATTTTTGTGATGCTCGTCAGGGGGGCGGAGCCTATGGAAAAACGCCA
GCAACGCGGCCTTTTTACGGTTCCTGGCCTTTTGCTGGCCTTTTGCTCACATGTTCTTTCCTGCGTTATC
CCCTGATTCTGTGGATAACCGTATTACCGCCTTTGAGTGAGCTGATACCGCTCGCCGCAGCCGAACGACC
GAGCGCAGCGAGTCAGTGAGCGAGGAAGCGGAAGAGCGCCTGATGCGGTATTTTCTCCTTACGCATCTGT
GCGGTATTTCACACCGCATATGGTGCACTCTCAGTACAATCTGCTCTGATGCCGCATAGTTAAGCCAGTA
TACACTCCGCTATCGCTACGTGACTGGGTCATGGCTGCGCCCCGACACCCGCCAACACCCGCTGACGCGC
CCTGACGGGCTTGTCTGCTCCCGGCATCCGCTTACAGACAAGCTGTGACCGTCTCCGGGAGCTGCATGTG
TCAGAGGTTTTCACCGTCATCACCGAAACGCGCGAGGCAGGGTGCCTTGATGTGGGCGCCGGCGGTCGAG
TGGCGACGGCGCGGCTTGTCCGCGCCCTGGTAGATTGCCTGGCCGTAGGCCAGCCATTTTTGAGCGGCCA
GCGGCCGCGATAGGCCGACGCGAAGCGGCGGGGCGTAGGGAGCGCAGCGACCGAAGGGTAGGCGCTTTTT
GCAGCTCTTCGGCTGTGCGCTGGCCAGACAGTTATGCACAGGCCAGGCGGGTTTTAAGAGTTTTAATAAG
TTTTAAAGAGTTTTAGGCGGAAAAATCGCCTTTTTTCTCTTTTATATCAGTCACTTACATGTGTGACCGG
TTCCCAATGTACGGCTTTGGGTTCCCAATGTACGGGTTCCGGTTCCCAATGTACGGCTTTGGGTTCCCAA
TGTACGTGCTATCCACAGGAAAGAGACCTTTTCGACCTTTTTCCCCTGCTAGGGCAATTTGCCCTAGCAT
CTGCTCCGTACATTAGGAACCGGCGGATGCTTCGCCCTCGATCAGGTTGCGGTAGCGCATGACTAGGATC
GGGCCAGCCTGCCCCGCCTCCTCCTTCAAATCGTACTCCGGCAGGTCATTTGACCCGATCAGCTTGCGCA
CGGTGAAACAGAACTTCTTGAACTCTCCGGCGCTGCCACTGCGTTCGTAGATCGTCTTGAACAACCATCT
GGCTTCTGCCTTGCCTGCGGCGCGGCGTGCCAGGCGGTAGAGAAAACGGCCGATGCCGGGATCGATCAAA
AAGTAATCGGGGTGAACCGTCAGCACGTCCGGGTTCTTGCCTTCTGTGATCTCGCGGTACATCCAATCAG
CTAGCTCGATCTCGATGTACTCCGGCCGCCCGGTTTCGCTCTTTACGATCTTGTAGCGGCTAATCAAGGC
TTCACCCTCGGATACCGTCACCAGGCGGCCGTTCTTGGCCTTCTTCGTACGCTGCATGGCAACGTGCGTG
GTGTTTAACCGAATGCAGGTTTCTACCAGGTCGTCTTTCTGCTTTCCGCCATCGGCTCGCCGGCAGAACT
TGAGTACGTCCGCAACGTGTGGACGGAACACGCGGCCGGGCTTGTCTCCCTTCCCTTCCCGGTATCGGTT
CATGGATTCGGTTAGATGGGAAACCGCCATCAGTACCAGGTCGTAATCCCACACACTGGCCATGCCGGCC
GGCCCTGCGGAAACCTCTACGTGCCCGTCTGGAAGCTCGTAGCGGATCACCTCGCCAGCTCGTCGGTCAC
GCTTCGACAGACGGAAAACGGCCACGTCCATGATGCTGCGACTATCGCGGGTGCCCACGTCATAGAGCAT
CGGAACGAAAAAATCTGGTTGCTCGTCGCCCTTGGGCGGCTTCCTAATCGACGGCGCACCGGCTGCCGGC
GGTTGCCGGGATTCTTTGCGGATTCGATCAGCGGCCGCTTGCCACGATTCACCGGGGCGTGCTTCTGCCT
CGATGCGTTGCCGCTGGGCGGCCTGCGCGGCCTTCAACTTCTCCACCAGGTCATCACCCAGCGCCGCGCC
GATTTGTACCGGGCCGGATGGTTTGCGACCGCTCACGCCGATTCCTCGGGCTTGGGGGTTCCAGTGCCAT
TGCAGGGCCGGCAGGCAACCCAGCCGCTTACGCCTGGCCAACCGCCCGTTCCTCCACACATGGGGCATTC
CACGGCGTCGGTGCCTGGTTGTTCTTGATTTTCCATGCCGCCTCCTTTAGCCGCTAAAATTCATCTACTC
ATTTATTCATTTGCTCATTTACTCTGGTAGCTGCGCGATGTATTCAGATAGCAGCTCGGTAATGGTCTTG
CCTTGGCGTACCGCGTACATCTTCAGCTTGGTGTGATCCTCCGCCGGCAACTGAAAGTTGACCCGCTTCA
TGGCTGGCGTGTCTGCCAGGCTGGCCAACGTTGCAGCCTTGCTGCTGCGTGCGCTCGGACGGCCGGCACT
TAGCGTGTTTGTGCTTTTGCTCATTTTCTCTTTACCTCATTAACTCAAATGAGTTTTGATTTAATTTCAG
CGGCCAGCGCCTGGACCTCGCGGGCAGCGTCGCCCTCGGGTTCTGATTCAAGAACGGTTGTGCCGGCGGC
GGCAGTGCCTGGGTAGCTCACGCGCTGCGTGATACGGGACTCAAGAATGGGCAGCTCGTACCCGGCCAGC
GCCTCGGCAACCTCACCGCCGATGCGCGTGCCTTTGATCGCCCGCGACACGACAAAGGCCGCTTGTAGCC
TTCCATCCGTGACCTCAATGCGCTGCTTAACCAGCTCCACCAGGTCGGCGGTGGCCCATATGTCGTAAGG
GCTTGGCTGCACCGGAATCAGCACGAAGTCGGCTGCCTTGATCGCGGACACAGCCAAGTCCGCCGCCTGG
GGCGCTCCGTCGATCACTACGAAGTCGCGCCGGCCGATGGCCTTCACGTCGCGGTCAATCGTCGGGCGGT
CGATGCCGACAACGGTTAGCGGTTGATCTTCCCGCACGGCCGCCCAATCGCGGGCACTGCCCTGGGGATC
GGAATCGACTAACAGAACATCGGCCCCGGCGAGTTGCAGGGCGCGGGCTAGATGGGTTGCGATGGTCGTC
TTGCCTGACCCGCCTTTCTGGTTAAGTACAGCGATAACCTTCATGCGTTCCCCTTGCGTATTTGTTTATT
TACTCATCGCATCATATACGCAGCGACCGCATGACGCAAGCTGTTTTACTCAAATACACATCACCTTTTT
AGACGGCGGCGCTCGGTTTCTTCAGCGGCCAAGCTGGCCGGCCAGGCCGCCAGCTTGGCATCAGACAAAC
CGGCCAGGATTTCATGCAGCCGCACGGTTGAGACGTGCGCGGGCGGCTCGAACACGTACCCGGCCGCGAT
CATCTCCGCCTCGATCTCTTCGGTAATGAAAAACGGTTCGTCCTGGCCGTCCTGGTGCGGTTTCATGCTT
GTTCCTCTTGGCGTTCATTCTCGGCGGCCGCCAGGGCGTCGGCCTCGGTCAATGCGTCCTCACGGAAGGC
ACCGCGCCGCCTGGCCTCGGTGGGCGTCACTTCCTCGCTGCGCTCAAGTGCGCGGTACAGGGTCGAGCGA
TGCACGCCAAGCAGTGCAGCCGCCTCTTTCACGGTGCGGCCTTCCTGGTCGATCAGCTCGCGGGCGTGCG
CGATCTGTGCCGGGGTGAGGGTAGGGCGGGGGCCAAACTTCACGCCTCGGGCCTTGGCGGCCTCGCGCCC
GCTCCGGGTGCGGTCGATGATTAGGGAACGCTCGAACTCGGCAATGCCGGCGAACACGGTCAACACCATG
CGGCCGGCCGGCGTGGTGGTGTCGGCCCACGGCTCTGCCAGGCTACGCAGGCCCGCGCCGGCCTCCTGGA
TGCGCTCGGCAATGTCCAGTAGGTCGCGGGTGCTGCGGGCCAGGCGGTCTAGCCTGGTCACTGTCACAAC
GTCGCCAGGGCGTAGGTGGTCAAGCATCCTGGCCAGCTCCGGGCGGTCGCGCCTGGTGCCGGTGATCTTC
TCGGAAAACAGCTTGGTGCAGCCGGCCGCGTGCAGTTCGGCCCGTTGGTTG
